Addgene plasmid #38935: VRK2
Purpose: Bacterial expression for structure determination; may not be full ORF
Depositing lab: Nicola Burgess-Brown. Depositing organization: University of Oxford.
Backbone
  Vector backbone: pNIC28-Bsa4
  Backbone manufacturer: SGC
  Vector type: Bacterial Expression
Growth in bacteria
  Bacterial resistance: Kanamycin, 50 μg/mL
  Growth temperature: 37°C
  Growth strain: Mach1
  Copy number: Low Copy
Gene/Insert
  Gene/Insert name: VRK2 (alt names: vaccinia related kinase 2; PDB:2V62)
  Species: H. sapiens (human)
  Insert size (bp): 1063
  Mutation: V167I
  GenBank ID: vaccinia related kinase 2
  Entrez Gene: VRK2
  Tag / fusion protein: His Tev (N terminal on insert)
  Cloning method: Ligation Independent Cloning
  Sequencing primers: 5′ T7; 3′ T7-term
Terms and licenses: Academic/Nonprofit Terms; Industry Terms: Not Available to Industry
How to cite: VRK2 was a gift from Nicola Burgess-Brown (Addgene plasmid # 38935 ; http://n2t.net/addgene:38935 ; RRID:Addgene_38935)
