[The description below was written by a language model from this plasmid's Addgene catalogue record.]
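Description:
VRK2 is a bacterial expression plasmid built on the pNIC28-Bsa4 backbone from the SGC, designed to produce recombinant human vaccinia related kinase 2 in E. coli for structural biology. It is maintained as a low-copy plasmid under kanamycin selection. The record does not list the origin of replication or give a feature table, so details of the backbone beyond the catalogue fields are not documented here.

The insert is a roughly 1.06 kb fragment of the human VRK2 coding sequence, introduced by ligation-independent cloning. The record cautions that it may not represent the full open reading frame, which is typical of constructs trimmed to a crystallisable domain, and it links the construct to a deposited PDB structure. The sequence carries a V167I substitution relative to the reference. At its N terminus the protein is fused to a histidine tag followed by a TEV protease recognition site. This arrangement allows capture by immobilised metal affinity chromatography, followed by proteolytic removal of the tag to leave near-native protein.

The promoter is not explicitly stated, but the recommended sequencing primers (T7 forward and T7 terminator) indicate that the insert sits between T7 promoter and terminator elements. Expression would therefore require a host strain that supplies T7 RNA polymerase, distinct from the cloning strain used for propagation. The construct's main use is overexpression and purification of the VRK2 fragment for crystallography. The purified protein would also suit related biochemical or biophysical work.
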