>Addgene plasmid #38935 | VRK2 | depositor partial sequence | sequence record 48993 | VRK2 sequence 1063 bps
ATGCACCATCATCATCATCATTCTTCTGGTGTAGATCTGGGTACCGAGAACCTGTACTTCCAATCCATGC
CATTTCCAGAAGGCAAGGTTCTGGATGATATGGAAGGCAATCAGTGGGTACTGGGCAAGAAGATTGGCTC
TGGAGGATTTGGATTGATATATTTAGCTTTCCCCACAAATAAACCAGAGAAAGATGCAAGACATGTAGTA
AAAGTGGAATATCAAGAAAATGGCCCGTTATTTTCAGAACTTAAATTTTATCAGAGAGTTGCAAAAAAAG
ACTGTATCAAAAAGTGGATAGAACGCAAACAACTTGATTATTTAGGAATTCCTCTGTTTTATGGATCTGG
TCTGACTGAATTCAAGGGAAGAAGTTACAGATTTATGGTAATGGAAAGACTAGGAATAGATTTACAGAAG
ATCTCAGGCCAGAATGGTACCTTTAAAAAGTCAACTGTCCTGCAATTAGGTATCCGAATGTTGGATGTAC
TGGAATATATACATGAAAATGAATATGTTCATGGTGATATAAAAGCAGCAAATCTACTTTTGGGTTACAA
AAATCCAGACCAGGTTTATCTTGCAGATTATGGACTTTCCTACAGATATTGTCCCAATGGGAACCACAAA
CAGTATCAGGAAAATCCTAGAAAAGGCCATAATGGGACAATAGAGTTTACCAGCTTGGATGCCCACAAGG
GAGTAGCCTTGTCCAGACGAAGTGACGTTGAGATCCTCGGCTACTGCATGCTGCGGTGGTTGTGTGGGAA
ACTTCCCTGGGAACAGAACCTGAAGGACCCTGTGGCTGTGCAGACTGCTAAAACAAATCTGTTGGACGAG
CTCCCCCAGTCAGTGCTTAAATGGGCTCCTTCTGGAAGCAGTTGCTGTGAAATAGCCCAATTTTTGGTAT
GTGCTCATAGTTTAGCATATGATGAAAAGCCAAACTATCAAGCCCTCAAGAAAATTTTGAACCCTCATGG
AATACCTTTAGGACCACTGGACTTTTCCACAAAAGGACAGAGTATAAATGTCCATTGACAGTAAAGGTGG
ATACGGATCCGAA
