>Addgene plasmid #38935 | VRK2 | addgene partial sequence | sequence record 51701 | T7 5'-TAATACGACTCACTATAGGG-3'
CTGGTGTAGATCTGGGTACCGAGAACCTGTACTTCCAATCCATGCCATTTCCAGAAGGCAAGGTTCTGGA
TGATATGGAAGGCAATCAGTGGGTACTGGGCAAGAAGATTGGCTCTGGAGGATTTGGATTGATATATTTA
GCTTTCCCCACAAATAAACCAGAGAAAGATGCAAGACATGTAGTAAAAGTGGAATATCAAGAAAATGGCC
CGTTATTTTCAGAACTTAAATTTTATCAGAGAGTTGCAAAAAAAGACTGTATCAAAAAGTGGATAGAACG
CAAACAACTTGATTATTTAGGAATTCCTCTGTTTTATGGATCTGGTCTGACCGAATTCAAGGGAAGAAGT
TACAGATTTATGGTAATGGAAAGACTAGGAATAGATTTACAGAAGATCTCAGGCCAGAATGGTACCTTTA
AAAAGTCAACTGTCCTGCAATTAGGTATCCGAATGTTGGATGTACTGGAATATATACATGAAAATGAATA
TGTTCATGGTGATATAAAAGCAGCAAATCTACTTTTGGGTTACAAAAATCCAGACCAGGTTTATCTTGCA
GATTATGGACTTTCCTACAGATATTGTCCCAATGGGAACCACAAACAGTATCAGGAAAATCCTAGAAAAG
GCCATAATGGGACAATAGAGTTTACCAGCTTGGATGCCCACAAGGGAGTAGCCTTGTCCAGACGAAGTGA
CGTTGAGATCCTCGGCTACTGCATGCTGCGGTGGTTGTGTGGGAAACTTCCCTGGGAACAGAACCTGAAG
GACCCTGTGGCTGTGCA
