>Addgene plasmid #38935 | VRK2 | addgene partial sequence | sequence record 52796 | T7-term
TTCGGGCTTTGTTAGCAGCCGGATCTCAGTGGTGGTGGTGGTGGTGCTCGAGTGCGGCCGCAAGCTTGTC
GACGGAGCTCGAATTCGGATCCGTATCCACCTTTACTGTCAATGGACATTTATACTCTGTCCTTTTGTGG
AAAAGTCCAGTGGTCCTAAAGGTATTCCATGAGGGTTCAAAATTTTCTTGAGGGCTTGATAGTTTGGCTT
TTCATCATATGCTAAACTATGAGCACATACCAAAAATTGGGCTATTTCACAGCAACTGCTTCCAGAAGGA
GCCCATTTAAGCACTGACTGGGGGAGCTCGTCCAACAGATTTGTTTTAGCAGTCTGCACAGCCACAGGGT
CCTTCAGGTTCTGTTCCCAGGGAAGTTTCCCACACAACCACCGCAGCATGCAGTAGCCGAGGATCTCAAC
GTCACTTCGTCTGGACAAGGCTACTCCCTTGTGGGCATCCAAGCTGGTAAACTCTATTGTCCCATTATGG
CCTTTTCTAGGATTTTCCTGATACTGTTTGTGGTTCCCATTGGGACAATATCTGTAGGAAAGTCCATAAT
CTGCAAGATAAACCTGGTCTGGATTTTTGTAACCCAAAAGTAGATTTGCTGCTTTTATATCACCATGAAC
ATATTCATTTTCATGTATATATTCCAGTACATCCAACATTCGGATACCTAATTGCAGGACAGTTGACTTT
TTAAAGGTACCATTCTGGCCTGAGATCTTCTGTAAATCTATTCCTAGTCTTTCCATTACCATAAATCTGT
AACTTCTTCCCTTGAATTCGGTCAGACCAGATCCATAAAACAGAGGAATTCCTAAATAATCAAGTTGTTT
GCGTTCTATCCACTTTTTGATACAGTCTTTTTTTGCAACTCTCTGA
