>Addgene plasmid #38935 | VRK2 | addgene partial sequence | sequence record 52797 | pBRrevBam_primer
GCCGGCCACGATGCGTCCGGCGTAGAGGATCGAGATCTCGATCCCGCGAAATTAATACGACTCACTATAG
GGGAATTGTGAGCGGATAACAATTCCCCTCTAGAAATAATTTTGTTTAACTTTAAGAAGGAGATATACAT
ATGCACCATCATCATCATCATTCTTCTGGTGTAGATCTGGGTACCGAGAACCTGTACTTCCAATCCATGC
CATTTCCAGAAGGCAAGGTTCTGGATGATATGGAAGGCAATCAGTGGGTACTGGGCAAGAAGATTGGCTC
TGGAGGATTTGGATTGATATATTTAGCTTTCCCCACAAATAAACCAGAGAAAGATGCAAGACATGTAGTA
AAAGTGGAATATCAAGAAAATGGCCCGTTATTTTCAGAACTTAAATTTTATCAGAGAGTTGCAAAAAAAG
ACTGTATCAAAAAGTGGATAGAACGCAAACAACTTGATTATTTAGGAATTCCTCTGTTTTATGGATCTGG
TCTGACCGAATTCAAGGGAAGAAGTTACAGATTTATGGTAATGGAAAGACTAGGAATAGATTTACAGAAG
ATCTCAGGCCAGAATGGTACCTTTAAAAAGTCAACTGTCCTGCAATTAGGTATCCGAATGTTGGATGTAC
TGGAATATATACATGAAAATGAATATGTTCATGGTGATATAAAAGCAGCAAATCTACTTTTGGGTTACAA
AAATCCAGACCAGGTTTATCTTGCAGATTATGGACTTTCCTACAGATATTGTCCCAATGGGAACCACAAA
CAGTATC
